Addgene plasmid #126443: pcDNA3.1(+) Laccase2 MCS-mFndc3b
Purpose: Expresses mouse Fndc3b circular RNA
Depositing lab: Jeremy Wilusz. Depositing organization: University of Pennsylvania. Publication: Circular RNA CircFndc3b modulates cardiac repair after myocardial infarction via FUS/VEGF-A axis. Garikipati VNS, Verma SK, Cheng Z, Liang D, Truongcao MM, Cimini M, Yue Y, Huang G, Wang C, Benedict C, Tang Y, Mallaredy V, Ibetti J, Grisanti L, Schumacher SM, Gao E, Rajan S, Wilusz JE, Goukassian D, Houser SR, Koch WJ, Kishore R. Nat Commun. 2019 Sep 20;10(1):4317. doi: 10.1038/s41467-019-11777-7. PubMed 31541092.
Backbone
  Vector backbone: pcDNA3.1(+) Laccase2 MCS Exon
  Total vector size (bp): 7399
  Vector type: Mammalian Expression
  Selectable markers: Neomycin (select with G418)
Growth in bacteria
  Bacterial resistance: Ampicillin, 100 μg/mL
  Growth temperature: 37°C
  Growth strain: DH5alpha
  Copy number: Unknown
Gene/Insert
  Gene/Insert name: Fndc3b
  Species: M. musculus (mouse)
  Mutation: circFndc3b exons are separated by a miniature intron derived from the mouse Jmjd1c gene
  Entrez Gene: Fndc3b (a.k.a. 1600019O04Rik, AW550168, Fad104, mKIAA4164)
  Promoter: CMV
  Cloning method: Restriction Enzyme; 5′ cloning site PacI (not destroyed); 3′ cloning site SacII (not destroyed)
  Sequencing primers: 5′ gatcctgatcaagaatatatatactttataccgcttcc
Terms and licenses: Academic/Nonprofit Terms; Industry Terms: Not Available to Industry
How to cite: pcDNA3.1(+) Laccase2 MCS-mFndc3b was a gift from Jeremy Wilusz (Addgene plasmid # 126443 ; http://n2t.net/addgene:126443 ; RRID:Addgene_126443)
