[The description below was written by a language model from this plasmid's Addgene catalogue record and pLannotate feature annotations shown in this document.]
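Description:
pcDNA3.1(+) Laccase2 MCS-mFndc3b is a mammalian expression plasmid of about 7.4 kb designed to produce the mouse circular RNA circFndc3b in transfected cells. It is built on the pcDNA3.1(+) Laccase2 MCS Exon backbone. As the name indicates, this is a pcDNA3.1 derivative in which a cloning site is flanked by intronic sequences from the Drosophila Laccase2 gene; such flanking introns are generally understood to promote back-splicing, joining the downstream splice donor to the upstream acceptor so that the intervening exon sequence is released as a covalently closed circle. These intronic arms are not called by the automated annotation, which leaves most of the region between the T7 promoter and the bGH polyadenylation signal unlabelled apart from a short Fndc3b coding fragment.

The insert, cloned between PacI and SacII sites that both remain intact, carries the mouse Fndc3b exons that make up the circular RNA. According to the record, the exons are separated by a miniature intron derived from the mouse Jmjd1c gene rather than by the native intron. Transcription is driven by the CMV immediate-early enhancer and promoter and terminated by the bGH poly(A) signal. A separate SV40 promoter–neo–SV40 poly(A) cassette allows G418 selection of stable mammalian lines. In E. coli the plasmid is maintained through a high-copy ColE1/pUC-type origin with ampicillin resistance, and an f1 origin is also present. Short hits such as the HIV-1 LTR, ble and lacI fragments appear to be backbone remnants or annotation artefacts rather than functional elements. The associated study used circFndc3b overexpression to examine its role in cardiac repair after myocardial infarction.
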