Features (pLannotate 1.2.2; 20 found; start..end, strand, type, name):
     28..80      -  misc_feature   bom (fragment): basis of mobility region from pBR322
    235..614     +  enhancer       CMV enhancer: human cytomegalovirus immediate early enhancer
    615..818     +  promoter       CMV promoter: human cytomegalovirus (CMV) immediate early promoter
    814..847     +  LTR            5' LTR (truncated) (fragment): truncated 5' long terminal repeat (LTR) from HIV-1
    863..881     +  promoter       T7 promoter: promoter for bacteriophage T7 RNA polymerase
   1604..1732    +  CDS            Fndc3b (fragment): FND3B_MOUSE - Also known as Fad104, Kiaa4164, Ns5abp37. Experimental evidence at protein level: Swiss-Prot protein existence level 1. May be positive regulator of adipogenesis. From Mus musculus (Mouse).
   2999..3223    +  polyA_signal   bGH poly(A) signal: bovine growth hormone polyadenylation signal
   3227..3248    +  promoter       SV40 promoter (fragment): SV40 enhancer and early promoter
   3269..3697    +  rep_origin     f1 ori (sequence partly withheld): f1 bacteriophage origin of replication; arrow indicates direction of (+) strand synthesis
   3711..4040    +  promoter       SV40 promoter: SV40 enhancer and early promoter
   4107..4898    +  CDS            neo: KKA2_KLEPN - Also known as kan, nptII. Experimental evidence at protein level: Swiss-Prot protein existence level 1. Resistance to kanamycin, neomycin, paromomycin, ribostamycin, butirosin and gentamicin B. From Klebsiella pneumoniae.
   4922..5080    +  CDS            ble (fragment): BLE_KLEPN - Experimental evidence at protein level: Swiss-Prot protein existence level 1. Binding protein with a strong affinity to the bleomycin family of antibiotics. Binds to CL990; an antimitotic-antibiotic compound. From Klebsiella pneumoniae.
   5075..5196    +  polyA_signal   SV40 poly(A) signal: SV40 polyadenylation signal
   5269..5285    -  protein_bind   lac operator: The lac repressor binds to the lac operator to inhibit transcription in E. coli. This inhibition can be relieved by adding lactose or isopropyl-β-D-thiogalactopyranoside (IPTG). lac repressor encoded by lacI
   5293..5323    -  promoter       lac promoter: promoter for the E. coli lac operon
   5338..5359    -  protein_bind   CAP binding site: CAP binding activates transcription in the presence of cAMP. E. coli catabolite activator protein
   5372..5464    -  CDS            lacI (fragment): lac repressor; lacI; The lac repressor binds to the lac operator to inhibit transcription in E. coli. This inhibition can be relieved by adding lactose or isopropyl-β-D-thiogalactopyranoside (IPTG).
   5647..6235    -  rep_origin     ori: high-copy-number ColE1/pMB1/pBR322/pUC origin of replication
   6406..7266    -  CDS            AmpR: β-lactamase; bla; confers resistance to ampicillin, carbenicillin, and related antibiotics
   7267..7371    -  promoter       AmpR promoter: bla
>Addgene plasmid #126443 | pcDNA3.1(+) Laccase2 MCS-mFndc3b | addgene full sequence | sequence record 245071 | Addgene NGS Result
GACGGATCGGGAGATCTCCCGATCCCCTATGGTGCACTCTCAGTACAATCTGCTCTGATGCCGCATAGTT
AAGCCAGTATCTGCTCCCTGCTTGTGTGTTGGAGGTCGCTGAGTAGTGCGCGAGCAAAATTTAAGCTACA
ACAAGGCAAGGCTTGACCGACAATTGCATGAAGAATCTGCTTAGGGTTAGGCGTTTTGCGCTGCTTCGCG
ATGTACGGGCCAGATATACGCGTTGACATTGATTATTGACTAGTTATTAATAGTAATCAATTACGGGGTC
ATTAGTTCATAGCCCATATATGGAGTTCCGCGTTACATAACTTACGGTAAATGGCCCGCCTGGCTGACCG
CCCAACGACCCCCGCCCATTGACGTCAATAATGACGTATGTTCCCATAGTAACGCCAATAGGGACTTTCC
ATTGACGTCAATGGGTGGAGTATTTACGGTAAACTGCCCACTTGGCAGTACATCAAGTGTATCATATGCC
AAGTACGCCCCCTATTGACGTCAATGACGGTAAATGGCCCGCCTGGCATTATGCCCAGTACATGACCTTA
TGGGACTTTCCTACTTGGCAGTACATCTACGTATTAGTCATCGCTATTACCATGGTGATGCGGTTTTGGC
AGTACATCAATGGGCGTGGATAGCGGTTTGACTCACGGGGATTTCCAAGTCTCCACCCCATTGACGTCAA
TGGGAGTTTGTTTTGGCACCAAAATCAACGGGACTTTCCAAAATGTCGTAACAACTCCGCCCCATTGACG
CAAATGGGCGGTAGGCGTGTACGGTGGGAGGTCTATATAAGCAGAGCTCTCTGGCTAACTAGAGAACCCA
CTGCTTACTGGCTTATCGAAATTAATACGACTCACTATAGGGAGACCCAAGCTGGCTAGCGTTTAAACTT
AAGCTTGGTACCGAGCTCGGATCCACTAGTCCAGTGTGGTGGAATTCCATTGAGAAATGACTGAGTTCCG
GTGCTCTCAAGTCATTGATCTTTGTCGACTTTTATTTGGTCTCTGTAATAACGACTTCAAAAACATTAAA
TTCTGTTGCGAAGCCAGTAAGCTACAAAAAGAAAAAACAAGAGAGAATGCTATAGTCGTATAGTATAGTT
TCCCGACTATCTGATACCCATTACTTATCTAGGGGGAATGCGAACCCAAAATTTTATCAGTTTTCTCGGA
TATCGATAGATATTGGGGAATAAATTTAAATAAATAAATTTTGGGCGGGTTTAGGGCGTGGCAAAAAGTT
TTTTGGCAAATCGCTAGAAATTTACAAGACTTATAAAATTATGAAAAAATACAACAAAATTTTAAACACG
TGGGCGTGACAGTTTTGGGCGGTTTTAGGGCGTTAGAGTAGGCGAGGACAGGGTTACATCGACTAGGCTT
TGATCCTGATCAAGAATATATATACTTTATACCGCTTCCTTCTACATGTTACCTATTTTTCAACGAATCT
AGTATACCTTTTTACTGTACGATTTATGGGTATAATAATAAGCTAAATCGAGACTAAGTTTTATTGTTAT
ATATATTTTTTTTATTTTATGCAGAAATTAATTAAGTAGCAGGTTGAGGGCAATTCTCCATGAATGTACG
TCACCATGATGATGACCGACCAGATCCCCCTGGAATTGCCACCTCTGCTCAATGGGGAGGTGGCCATGAT
GCCCCACTTGGTGAACGGAGAAGCAGCTCAGCAGGTAAGATTTGTTCCTGTTTTATTAATTGTTCTCCTT
TGTTTGTCTAAGATGAGTGAGCACTGAATGGAAGTTAGATGTGTTTGGCACCGGTGCATGATACAGTATA
ATTTCCAGCTTATTAATTATGGTTGTGTTTAATTATTTTTTAATGAATAAAAAGTATTCTATGGTTTTAA
TAAAAACGTTAGGTTATACCATTATGACGACCTTATTGAACCATTATATTGCCATGTACCCTTTGTATAA
CACTTTGAGGATACAACCAGAAAATAACCATTAGAACTTTTCTCTTTTTTGACAGGTCATTCTTGTCCAA
GTGAACCCAGGTGAGACCTTTACCATCAGAGCCGAGGATGGGACACTTCAGTGCATCCAAGCCGCGGAGC
GTAAGTATTCAAAATTCCAAAATTTTTTACTAGAAATATTCGATTTTTTAATAGGCAGTTTCTATACTAT
TGTATACTATTGTAGATTCGTTGAAAAGTATGTAACAGGAAGAATAAAGCATTTCCGACCATGTAAAGTA
TATATATTCTTAATAAGGATCAATAGCCGAGTCGATCTCGCCATGTCCGTCTGTCTTATTGTTTTATTAC
CGCCGAGACATCAGGAACTATAAAAGCTAGAAGGATGAGTTTTAGCATACAGATTCTAGAGACAAGGACG
CAGAGCAAGTTTGTTGATCCATGCTGCCACGCTTTAACTTTCTCAAATTGCCCAAAACTGCCATGCCCAC
ATTTTTGAACTATTTTCGAAATTTTTTCATAATTGTATTACTCGTGTAAATTTCCATCAATTTGCCAAAA
AACTTTTTGTCACGCGTTAACGCCCTAAAGCCGCCAATTTGGTCACGCCCACACTATTGAGCAATTATCA
AATTTTTTCTCATTTTATTCCCCAATATCTATCGATATCCCCGATTATGAAATTATTAAATTTCGCGTTC
GCATTCACACTAGCTGAGTAACGAGTATCTGATAGTTGGGGAAATCGACTTATTTTTTATATACAATGAA
AATGAATTTAATCATATGAATATCGATTATAGCTTTTTATTTAATATGAATATTTATTTGGGCTTAAGGT
GTAACCTCCTCGACATAAGACTCACATGGCGCAGGCACATTGAAGACAAAAATACTCATTGTCGGGTCTC
GCACCCTCCAGCAGCACCTAAAATTATGTCTTCAATTATTGCCAACATTGGAGACACAATTAGTCTGTGG
CACCTCAGGCGGCCGCTCGAGTCTAGAGGGCCCGTTTAAACCCGCTGATCAGCCTCGACTGTGCCTTCTA
GTTGCCAGCCATCTGTTGTTTGCCCCTCCCCCGTGCCTTCCTTGACCCTGGAAGGTGCCACTCCCACTGT
CCTTTCCTAATAAAATGAGGAAATTGCATCGCATTGTCTGAGTAGGTGTCATTCTATTCTGGGGGGTGGG
GTGGGGCAGGACAGCAAGGGGGAGGATTGGGAAGACAATAGCAGGCATGCTGGGGATGCGGTGGGCTCTA
TGGCTTCTGAGGCGGAAAGAACCAGCTGGGGCTCTAGGGGGTATCCCC
[124 nt withheld, positions 3269-3392]
C
[91 nt withheld, positions 3394-3484]
A
[49 nt withheld, positions 3486-3534]
CCTTTGACGTTGGAGTCCACGTTCTTT
[37 nt withheld, positions 3562-3598]
ACCCTATCTCGGTCTATTCTTTTGATTTATAAGGGATTTTGCCGATTTCGGCCTATTGGTTAAAAAATGA
GCTGATTTAACAAAAATTTAACGCGAATTAATTCTGTGGAATGTGTGTCAGTTAGGGTGTGGAAAGTCCC
CAGGCTCCCCAGCAGGCAGAAGTATGCAAAGCATGCATCTCAATTAGTCAGCAACCAGGTGTGGAAAGTC
CCCAGGCTCCCCAGCAGGCAGAAGTATGCAAAGCATGCATCTCAATTAGTCAGCAACCATAGTCCCGCCC
CTAACTCCGCCCATCCCGCCCCTAACTCCGCCCAGTTCCGCCCATTCTCCGCCCCATGGCTGACTAATTT
TTTTTATTTATGCAGAGGCCGAGGCCGCCTCTGCCTCTGAGCTATTCCAGAAGTAGTGAGGAGGCTTTTT
TGGAGGCCTAGGCTTTTGCAAAAAGCTCCCGGGAGCTTGTATATCCATTTTCGGATCTGATCAAGAGACA
GGATGAGGATCGTTTCGCATGATTGAACAAGATGGATTGCACGCAGGTTCTCCGGCCGCTTGGGTGGAGA
GGCTATTCGGCTATGACTGGGCACAACAGACAATCGGCTGCTCTGATGCCGCCGTGTTCCGGCTGTCAGC
GCAGGGGCGCCCGGTTCTTTTTGTCAAGACCGACCTGTCCGGTGCCCTGAATGAACTGCAGGACGAGGCA
GCGCGGCTATCGTGGCTGGCCACGACGGGCGTTCCTTGCGCAGCTGTGCTCGACGTTGTCACTGAAGCGG
GAAGGGACTGGCTGCTATTGGGCGAAGTGCCGGGGCAGGATCTCCTGTCATCTCACCTTGCTCCTGCCGA
GAAAGTATCCATCATGGCTGATGCAATGCGGCGGCTGCATACGCTTGATCCGGCTACCTGCCCATTCGAC
CACCAAGCGAAACATCGCATCGAGCGAGCACGTACTCGGATGGAAGCCGGTCTTGTCGATCAGGATGATC
TGGACGAAGAGCATCAGGGGCTCGCGCCAGCCGAACTGTTCGCCAGGCTCAAGGCGCGCATGCCCGACGG
CGAGGATCTCGTCGTGACCCATGGCGATGCCTGCTTGCCGAATATCATGGTGGAAAATGGCCGCTTTTCT
GGATTCATCGACTGTGGCCGGCTGGGTGTGGCGGACCGCTATCAGGACATAGCGTTGGCTACCCGTGATA
TTGCTGAAGAGCTTGGCGGCGAATGGGCTGACCGCTTCCTCGTGCTTTACGGTATCGCCGCTCCCGATTC
GCAGCGCATCGCCTTCTATCGCCTTCTTGACGAGTTCTTCTGAGCGGGACTCTGGGGTTCGAAATGACCG
ACCAAGCGACGCCCAACCTGCCATCACGAGATTTCGATTCCACCGCCGCCTTCTATGAAAGGTTGGGCTT
CGGAATCGTTTTCCGGGACGCCGGCTGGATGATCCTCCAGCGCGGGGATCTCATGCTGGAGTTCTTCGCC
CACCCCAACTTGTTTATTGCAGCTTATAATGGTTACAAATAAAGCAATAGCATCACAAATTTCACAAATA
AAGCATTTTTTTCACTGCATTCTAGTTGTGGTTTGTCCAAACTCATCAATGTATCTTATCATGTCTGTAT
ACCGTCGACCTCTAGCTAGAGCTTGGCGTAATCATGGTCATAGCTGTTTCCTGTGTGAAATTGTTATCCG
CTCACAATTCCACACAACATACGAGCCGGAAGCATAAAGTGTAAAGCCTGGGGTGCCTAATGAGTGAGCT
AACTCACATTAATTGCGTTGCGCTCACTGCCCGCTTTCCAGTCGGGAAACCTGTCGTGCCAGCTGCATTA
ATGAATCGGCCAACGCGCGGGGAGAGGCGGTTTGCGTATTGGGCGCTCTTCCGCTTCCTCGCTCACTGAC
TCGCTGCGCTCGGTCGTTCGGCTGCGGCGAGCGGTATCAGCTCACTCAAAGGCGGTAATACGGTTATCCA
CAGAATCAGGGGATAACGCAGGAAAGAACATGTGAGCAAAAGGCCAGCAAAAGGCCAGGAACCGTAAAAA
GGCCGCGTTGCTGGCGTTTTTCCATAGGCTCCGCCCCCCTGACGAGCATCACAAAAATCGACGCTCAAGT
CAGAGGTGGCGAAACCCGACAGGACTATAAAGATACCAGGCGTTTCCCCCTGGAAGCTCCCTCGTGCGCT
CTCCTGTTCCGACCCTGCCGCTTACCGGATACCTGTCCGCCTTTCTCCCTTCGGGAAGCGTGGCGCTTTC
TCATAGCTCACGCTGTAGGTATCTCAGTTCGGTGTAGGTCGTTCGCTCCAAGCTGGGCTGTGTGCACGAA
CCCCCCGTTCAGCCCGACCGCTGCGCCTTATCCGGTAACTATCGTCTTGAGTCCAACCCGGTAAGACACG
ACTTATCGCCACTGGCAGCAGCCACTGGTAACAGGATTAGCAGAGCGAGGTATGTAGGCGGTGCTACAGA
GTTCTTGAAGTGGTGGCCTAACTACGGCTACACTAGAAGAACAGTATTTGGTATCTGCGCTCTGCTGAAG
CCAGTTACCTTCGGAAAAAGAGTTGGTAGCTCTTGATCCGGCAAACAAACCACCGCTGGTAGCGGTGGTT
TTTTTGTTTGCAAGCAGCAGATTACGCGCAGAAAAAAAGGATCTCAAGAAGATCCTTTGATCTTTTCTAC
GGGGTCTGACGCTCAGTGGAACGAAAACTCACGTTAAGGGATTTTGGTCATGAGATTATCAAAAAGGATC
TTCACCTAGATCCTTTTAAATTAAAAATGAAGTTTTAAATCAATCTAAAGTATATATGAGTAAACTTGGT
CTGACAGTTACCAATGCTTAATCAGTGAGGCACCTATCTCAGCGATCTGTCTATTTCGTTCATCCATAGT
TGCCTGACTCCCCGTCGTGTAGATAACTACGATACGGGAGGGCTTACCATCTGGCCCCAGTGCTGCAATG
ATACCGCGAGACCCACGCTCACCGGCTCCAGATTTATCAGCAATAAACCAGCCAGCCGGAAGGGCCGAGC
GCAGAAGTGGTCCTGCAACTTTATCCGCCTCCATCCAGTCTATTAATTGTTGCCGGGAAGCTAGAGTAAG
TAGTTCGCCAGTTAATAGTTTGCGCAACGTTGTTGCCATTGCTACAGGCATCGTGGTGTCACGCTCGTCG
TTTGGTATGGCTTCATTCAGCTCCGGTTCCCAACGATCAAGGCGAGTTACATGATCCCCCATGTTGTGCA
AAAAAGCGGTTAGCTCCTTCGGTCCTCCGATCGTTGTCAGAAGTAAGTTGGCCGCAGTGTTATCACTCAT
GGTTATGGCAGCACTGCATAATTCTCTTACTGTCATGCCATCCGTAAGATGCTTTTCTGTGACTGGTGAG
TACTCAACCAAGTCATTCTGAGAATAGTGTATGCGGCGACCGAGTTGCTCTTGCCCGGCGTCAATACGGG
ATAATACCGCGCCACATAGCAGAACTTTAAAAGTGCTCATCATTGGAAAACGTTCTTCGGGGCGAAAACT
CTCAAGGATCTTACCGCTGTTGAGATCCAGTTCGATGTAACCCACTCGTGCACCCAACTGATCTTCAGCA
TCTTTTACTTTCACCAGCGTTTCTGGGTGAGCAAAAACAGGAAGGCAAAATGCCGCAAAAAAGGGAATAA
GGGCGACACGGAAATGTTGAATACTCATACTCTTCCTTTTTCAATATTATTGAAGCATTTATCAGGGTTA
TTGTCTCATGAGCGGATACATATTTGAATGTATTTAGAAAAATAAACAAATAGGGGTTCCGCGCACATTT
CCCCGAAAAGTGCCACCTGACGTC
